Addgene plasmid #18423: T4 Lysozyme V87I WT* single Core 10
Depositing lab: Brian Matthews. Depositing organization: University of Oregon.
Backbone
  Vector backbone: pHS1403
  Backbone size w/o insert (bp): 5000
  Vector type: Bacterial Expression
Growth in bacteria
  Bacterial resistance: Ampicillin, 100 μg/mL
  Growth temperature: 37°C
  Growth strain: DH5alpha
  Copy number: High Copy
Gene/Insert
  Gene/Insert name: T4 Lysozyme (alt name: V87ITA)
  Species: Bacteriophage T4
  Insert size (bp): 600
  Mutation: V87I WT* single Core 10
  GenBank ID: NP_049736
  Entrez Gene: e (a.k.a. T4p123)
  Cloning method: Restriction Enzyme; 5′ cloning site BamHI (not destroyed); 3′ cloning site HindIII (not destroyed)
  Sequencing primers: 5′ na; 3′ GGCGTATCACGAGGCCC
Terms and licenses: Academic/Nonprofit Terms; Industry Terms: Not Available to Industry
Depositor comments: The BamHI site is 27 bp from the ATG and the HindIII site is 115 bp from the stop.
How to cite: T4 Lysozyme V87I WT* single Core 10 was a gift from Brian Matthews (Addgene plasmid # 18423 ; http://n2t.net/addgene:18423 ; RRID:Addgene_18423)
