[The description below was written by a language model from this plasmid's Addgene catalogue record.]
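Description:
T4 Lysozyme V87I WT* single Core 10 is a bacterial expression plasmid built on the pHS1403 backbone (about 5 kb without insert) that carries a mutant form of the bacteriophage T4 lysozyme gene (gene e). It is maintained as a high-copy plasmid in E. coli under ampicillin selection. The record does not state the origin of replication or the promoter driving expression, and no feature table is provided, so the regulatory elements of the backbone cannot be described from the available information.

The insert is roughly 600 bp and was cloned as a BamHI–HindIII fragment, with both sites preserved. According to the depositor's comments, the BamHI site lies 27 bp from the start codon and the HindIII site 115 bp from the stop codon, so the fragment includes short flanking regions on either side of the coding sequence. The encoded protein carries a valine-to-isoleucine substitution at position 87, made in the "WT*" background. In the T4 lysozyme literature, WT* generally denotes the cysteine-free pseudo-wild-type protein used as a reference for mutational work, and the "TA" in the alternate name V87ITA is consistent with that, although the record itself does not define the term. The "single Core 10" label suggests that this is a single-site variant belonging to a set of hydrophobic core substitutions. No tags or fusion partners are listed.

The record does not state an intended use. The construct would be suited to producing the V87I variant in bacteria for comparison with the reference protein, for example in studies of how core substitutions affect protein stability, packing and structure.
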