>Addgene plasmid #18423 | T4 Lysozyme V87I WT* single Core 10 | addgene partial sequence | sequence record 24209 | 18423 sequence with 3primeUP
GAAAAAGCCCGCTCATTAGGCGGGCTCAGATCTGCTCATGTTTGACAGCTTATCATCGATAAGCTTCGGC
AATAAATTCTTGATATGTTTTCATATGTTTCCTTTAAATATTTTAATTAGTAATTGTCTATTCAAGTAAT
TGTGAATATACTATCACAATTCCAAGAGAAAGTAAACAGCTTTATAGATTTTTATACGCGTCCCAAGTGC
CAGTTCTAAACGTTGTAATGACTCGTTTTGCGCGATTAGGTGTTTGATTATACCATCTACTTTTAGCTAA
GTTAACTGCTGCTTCATCCCAGCGTTTTTGTTGAAGCATACGTAAAGAGTTAGTAAATCCTGCCACACCG
GTTTCTCCCATTTGGAAAACCATATTAATCAATGCAGCGCGACGAACCGCATCAAGAGAATCATAAATCG
GTTTTAATTTAGCATTTCTCAGAATTCCGCGAACAGCAGCATCAACATCCTGATTAAAGAGTTTTTCAGC
CTCATCTTTTGTAATTACACCATTAGTATTACGCCCAATAGCTTTATCTAATTCAGATTTAGCAGCATTA
AGTGATGGACTTTTTGTAAGCAAATGACCGATGCCAATAGTGTAATAGCCTTCTGTGTCTTTATAGATTT
TAAGTCTAAGACCTTCATCTATACGTAACATTTCAAATATATTCATAATACCTCCTAAGCATCGATGGAT
CCTGTTTCCTGTGTGAANTGTTATCCGCTCACAATTCCACACATTATACGAGCCGATGATAATGTCACAG
GGGGATGGGGAGTAGCTGATCCTGTTNCNGTGTGAATGTACCGCTCCANTC
